>Addgene plasmid #103879 | aL-EGFP | addgene full sequence | sequence record 199435 | Addgene NGS Result
CCCTAACTCCGCCCATCCCGCCCCTAACTCCGCCCAGTTCCGCCCATTCTCCGCCCCATGGCTGACTAAT
TTTTTTTATTTATGCAGAGGCCGAGGCCGCCTCTGCCTCTGAGCTATTCCAGAAGTAGTGAGGAGGCTTT
TTTGGAGGCCTAGGCTTTTGCAAAAAGCTCCCGGGAGCTTGTATATCCATTTTCGGATCTGATCAGCACG
TGATGAAAAAGCCTGAACTCACCGCGACGTCTGTCGAGAAGTTTCTGATCGAAAAGTTCGACAGCGTCTC
CGACCTGATGCAGCTCTCGGAGGGCGAAGAATCTCGTGCTTTCAGCTTCGATGTAGGAGGGCGTGGATAT
GTCCTGCGGGTAAATAGCTGCGCCGATGGTTTCTACAAAGATCGTTATGTTTATCGGCACTTTGCATCGG
CCGCGCTCCCGATTCCGGAAGTGCTTGACATTGGGGAATTCAGCGAGAGCCTGACCTATTGCATCTCCCG
CCGTGCACAGGGTGTCACGTTGCAAGACCTGCCTGAAACCGAACTGCCCGCTGTTCTGCAGCCGGTCGCG
GAGGCCATGGATGCGATCGCTGCGGCCGATCTTAGCCAGACGAGCGGGTTCGGCCCATTCGGACCGCAAG
GAATCGGTCAATACACTACATGGCGTGATTTCATATGCGCGATTGCTGATCCCCATGTGTATCACTGGCA
AACTGTGATGGACGACACCGTCAGTGCGTCCGTCGCGCAGGCTCTCGATGAGCTGATGCTTTGGGCCGAG
GACTGCCCCGAAGTCCGGCACCTCGTGCACGCGGATTTCGGCTCCAACAATGTCCTGACGGACAATGGCC
GCATAACAGCGGTCATTGACTGGAGCGAGGCGATGTTCGGGGATTCCCAATACGAGGTCGCCAACATCTT
CTTCTGGAGGCCGTGGTTGGCTTGTATGGAGCAGCAGACGCGCTACTTCGAGCGGAGGCATCCGGAGCTT
GCAGGATCGCCGCGGCTCCGGGCGTATATGCTCCGCATTGGTCTTGACCAACTCTATCAGAGCTTGGTTG
ACGGCAATTTCGATGATGCAGCTTGGGCGCAGGGTCGATGCGACGCAATCGTCCGATCCGGAGCCGGGAC
TGTCGGGCGTACACAAATCGCCCGCAGAAGCGCGGCCGTCTGGACCGATGGCTGTGTAGAAGTACTCGCC
GATAGTGGAAACCGACGCCCCAGCACTCGTCCGAGGGCAAAGGAATAGCACGTGCTACGAGATTTCGATT
CCACCGCCGCCTTCTATGAAAGGTTGGGCTTCGGAATCGTTTTCCGGGACGCCGGCTGGATGATCCTCCA
GCGCGGGGATCTCATGCTGGAGTTCTTCGCCCACCCCAACTTGTTTATTGCAGCTTATAATGGTTACAAA
TAAAGCAATAGCATCACAAATTTCACAAATAAAGCATTTTTTTCACTGCATTCTAGTTGTGGTTTGTCCA
AACTCATCAATGTATCTTATCATGTCTGTATACCGTCGACCTCTAGCTAGAGCTTGGCGTAATCATGGTC
ATAGCTGTTTCCTGTGTGAAATTGTTATCCGCTCACAATTCCACACAACATACGAGCCGGAAGCATAAAG
TGTAAAGCCTGGGGTGCCTAATGAGTGAGCTAACTCACATTAATTGCGTTGCGCTCACTGCCCGCTTTCC
AGTCGGGAAACCTGTCGTGCCAGCTGCATTAATGAATCGGCCAACGCGCGGGGAGAGGCGGTTTGCGTAT
TGGGCGCTCTTCCGCTTCCTCGCTCACTGACTCGCTGCGCTCGGTCGTTCGGCTGCGGCGAGCGGTATCA
GCTCACTCAAAGGCGGTAATACGGTTATCCACAGAATCAGGGGATAACGCAGGAAAGAACATGTGAGCAA
AAGGCCAGCAAAAGGCCAGGAACCGTAAAAAGGCCGCGTTGCTGGCGTTTTTCCATAGGCTCCGCCCCCC
TGACGAGCATCACAAAAATCGACGCTCAAGTCAGAGGTGGCGAAACCCGACAGGACTATAAAGATACCAG
GCGTTTCCCCCTGGAAGCTCCCTCGTGCGCTCTCCTGTTCCGACCCTGCCGCTTACCGGATACCTGTCCG
CCTTTCTCCCTTCGGGAAGCGTGGCGCTTTCTCATAGCTCACGCTGTAGGTATCTCAGTTCGGTGTAGGT
CGTTCGCTCCAAGCTGGGCTGTGTGCACGAACCCCCCGTTCAGCCCGACCGCTGCGCCTTATCCGGTAAC
TATCGTCTTGAGTCCAACCCGGTAAGACACGACTTATCGCCACTGGCAGCAGCCACTGGTAACAGGATTA
GCAGAGCGAGGTATGTAGGCGGTGCTACAGAGTTCTTGAAGTGGTGGCCTAACTACGGCTACACTAGAAG
AACAGTATTTGGTATCTGCGCTCTGCTGAAGCCAGTTACCTTCGGAAAAAGAGTTGGTAGCTCTTGATCC
GGCAAACAAACCACCGCTGGTAGCGGTGGTTTTTTTGTTTGCAAGCAGCAGATTACGCGCAGAAAAAAAG
GATCTCAAGAAGATCCTTTGATCTTTTCTACGGGGTCTGACGCTCAGTGGAACGAAAACTCACGTTAAGG
GATTTTGGTCATGAGATTATCAAAAAGGATCTTCACCTAGATCCTTTTAAATTAAAAATGAAGTTTTAAA
TCAATCTAAAGTATATATGAGTAAACTTGGTCTGACAGTTACCAATGCTTAATCAGTGAGGCACCTATCT
CAGCGATCTGTCTATTTCGTTCATCCATAGTTGCCTGACTCCCCGTCGTGTAGATAACTACGATACGGGA
GGGCTTACCATCTGGCCCCAGTGCTGCAATGATACCGCGAGACCCACGCTCACCGGCTCCAGATTTATCA
GCAATAAACCAGCCAGCCGGAAGGGCCGAGCGCAGAAGTGGTCCTGCAACTTTATCCGCCTCCATCCAGT
CTATTAATTGTTGCCGGGAAGCTAGAGTAAGTAGTTCGCCAGTTAATAGTTTGCGCAACGTTGTTGCCAT
TGCTACAGGCATCGTGGTGTCACGCTCGTCGTTTGGTATGGCTTCATTCAGCTCCGGTTCCCAACGATCA
AGGCGAGTTACATGATCCCCCATGTTGTGCAAAAAAGCGGTTAGCTCCTTCGGTCCTCCGATCGTTGTCA
GAAGTAAGTTGGCCGCAGTGTTATCACTCATGGTTATGGCAGCACTGCATAATTCTCTTACTGTCATGCC
ATCCGTAAGATGCTTTTCTGTGACTGGTGAGTACTCAACCAAGTCATTCTGAGAATAGTGTATGCGGCGA
CCGAGTTGCTCTTGCCCGGCGTCAATACGGGATAATACCGCGCCACATAGCAGAACTTTAAAAGTGCTCA
TCATTGGAAAACGTTCTTCGGGGCGAAAACTCTCAAGGATCTTACCGCTGTTGAGATCCAGTTCGATGTA
ACCCACTCGTGCACCCAACTGATCTTCAGCATCTTTTACTTTCACCAGCGTTTCTGGGTGAGCAAAAACA
GGAAGGCAAAATGCCGCAAAAAAGGGAATAAGGGCGACACGGAAATGTTGAATACTCATACTCTTCCTTT
TTCAATATTATTGAAGCATTTATCAGGGTTATTGTCTCATGAGCGGATACATATTTGAATGTATTTAGAA
AAATAAACAAATAGGGGTTCCGCGCACATTTCCCCGAAAAGTGCCACCTGACGTCGACGGATCGGGAGAT
CTCCCGATCCCCTATGGTGCACTCTCAGTACAATCTGCTCTGATGCCGCATAGTTAAGCCAGTATCTGCT
CCCTGCTTGTGTGTTGGAGGTCGCTGAGTAGTGCGCGAGCAAAATTTAAGCTACAACAAGGCAAGGCTTG
ACCGACAATTGCATGAAGAATCTGCTTAGGGTTAGGCGTTTTGCGCTGCTTCGCGATGTACGGGCCAGAT
ATACGCGTTGACATTGATTATTGACTAGTTATTAATAGTAATCAATTACGGGGTCATTAGTTCATAGCCC
ATATATGGAGTTCCGCGTTACATAACTTACGGTAAATGGCCCGCCTGGCTGACCGCCCAACGACCCCCGC
CCATTGACGTCAATAATGACGTATGTTCCCATAGTAACGCCAATAGGGACTTTCCATTGACGTCAATGGG
TGGAGTATTTACGGTAAACTGCCCACTTGGCAGTACATCAAGTGTATCATATGCCAAGTACGCCCCCTAT
TGACGTCAATGACGGTAAATGGCCCGCCTGGCATTATGCCCAGTACATGACCTTATGGGACTTTCCTACT
TGGCAGTACATCTACGTATTAGTCATCGCTATTACCATGGTGATGCGGTTTTGGCAGTACATCAATGGGC
GTGGATAGCGGTTTGACTCACGGGGATTTCCAAGTCTCCACCCCATTGACGTCAATGGGAGTTTGTTTTG
GCACCAAAATCAACGGGACTTTCCAAAATGTCGTAACAACTCCGCCCCATTGACGCAAATGGGCGGTAGG
CGTGTACGGTGGGAGGTCTATATAAGCAGAGCTCTCTGGCTAACTAGAGAACCCACTGCTTACTGGCTTA
TCGAAATTAATACGACTCACTATAGGGAGACCCAAGCTGGCTAGCGTTTAAACGGGCCCTCTAGAGCCAC
CATGAAGGATTCCTGCATCACTGTGATGGCCATGGCGCTGCTGTCTGGGTTCTTTTTCTTCGCGCCGGCC
TCGAGCTACAACCTGGACGTGCGGGGCGCGCGGAGCTTCTCCCCACCGCGCGCCGGGAGGCACTTTGGAT
ACCGCGTCCTGCAGGTCGGAAACGGGGTCATCGTGGGAGCTCCAGGGGAGGGGAACAGCACAGGAAGCCT
CTATCAGTGCCAGTCGGGCACAGGACACTGCCTGCCAGTCACCCTGAGAGGTTCCAACTATACCTCCAAG
TACTTGGGAATGACCTTGGCAACAGACCCCACAGATGGAAGCATTTTGGCCTGTGACCCTGGGCTGTCTC
GAACGTGTGACCAGAACACCTATCTGAGTGGCCTGTGTTACCTCTTCCGCCAGAATCTGCAGGGTCCCAT
GCTGCAGGGGCGCCCTGGTTTTCAGGAATGTATCAAGGGCAACGTAGACCTGGTATTTCTGTTTGATGGT
TCGATGAGCTTGCAGCCAGATGAATTTCAGAAAATTCTGGACTTCATGAAGGATGTGATGAAGAAACTCA
GCAACACTTCGTACCAGTTTGCTGCTGTTCAGTTTTCCACAAGCTACAAAACAGAATTTGATTTCTCAGA
TTATGTTAAATGGAAGGACCCTGATGCTCTGCTGAAGCATGTAAAGCACATGTTGCTGTTGACCAATACC
TTTGGTGCCATCAATTATGTCGCGACAGAGGTGTTCCGGGAGGAGCTGGGGGCCCGGCCAGATGCCACCA
AAGTGCTTATCATCATCACGGATGGGGAGGCCACTGACAGTGGCAACATCGATGCGGCCAAAGACATCAT
CCGCTACATCATCGGGATTGGAAAGCATTTTCAGACCAAGGAGAGTCAGGAGACCCTCCACAAATTTGCA
TCAAAACCCGCGAGCGAGTTTGTGAAAATTCTGGACACATTTGAGAAGCTGAAAGATCTATTCACTGAGC
TGCAGAAGAAGATCTATGTCATTGAGGGCACAAGCAAACAGGACCTGACTTCCTTCAACATGGAGCTGTC
CTCCAGCGGCATCAGTGCTGACCTCAGCAGGGGCCATGCAGTCGTGGGGGCAGTAGGAGCCAAGGACTGG
GCTGGGGGCTTTCTTGACCTGAAGGCAGACCTGCAGGATGACACATTTATTGGGAATGAACCATTGACAC
CAGAAGTGAGAGCAGGCTATTTGGGTTACACCGTGACCTGGCTGCCCTCCCGGCAAAAGACTTCGTTGCT
GGCCTCGGGAGCCCCTCGATACCAGCACATGGGCCGAGTGCTGCTGTTCCAAGAGCCACAGGGCATGGTG
AGCAAGGGCGAGGAGCTGTTCACCGGGGTGGTGCCCATCCTGGTCGAGCTGGACGGCGACGTAAACGGCC
ACAAGTTCAGCGTGTCCGGCGAGGGCGAGGGCGATGCCACCTACGGCAAGCTGACCCTGAAGTTCATCTG
CACCACCGGCAAGCTGCCCGTGCCCTGGCCCACCCTCGTGACCACCCTGACCTACGGCGTGCAGTGCTTC
AGCCGCTACCCCGACCACATGAAGCAGCACGACTTCTTCAAGTCCGCCATGCCCGAAGGCTACGTCCAGG
AGCGCACCATCTTCTTCAAGGACGACGGCAACTACAAGACCCGCGCCGAGGTGAAGTTCGAGGGCGACAC
CCTGGTGAACCGCATCGAGCTGAAGGGCATCGACTTCAAGGAGGACGGCAACATCCTGGGGCACAAGCTG
GAGTACAACTACAACAGCCACAACGTCTATATCATGGCCGACAAGCAGAAGAACGGCATCAAGGTGAACT
TCAAGATCCGCCACAACATCGAGGACGGCAGCGTGCAGCTCGCCGACCACTACCAGCAGAACACCCCCAT
CGGCGACGGCCCCGTGCTGCTGCCCGACAACCACTACCTGAGCACCCAGTCCAAGCTGAGCAAAGACCCC
AACGAGAAGCGCGATCACATGGTCCTGCTGGAGTTCGTGACCGCCGCCGGGATCACTCTCGGCATGGACG
AGCTGTACAAGGGAGGACACTGGAGCCAGGTCCAGACAATCCATGGGACCCAGATTGGCTCTTATTTCGG
TGGGGAGCTGTGTGGCGTCGACGTGGACCAAGATGGGGAGACAGAGCTGCTGCTGATTGGTGCCCCACTG
TTCTATGGGGAGCAGAGAGGAGGCCGGGTGTTTATCTACCAGAGAAGACAGTTGGGGTTTGAAGAAGTCT
CAGAGCTGCAGGGGGACCCCGGCTACCCACTCGGGCGGTTTGGAGAAGCCATCACTGCTCTGACAGACAT
CAACGGCGATGGGCTGGTAGACGTGGCTGTGGGGGCCCCTCTGGAGGAGCAGGGGGCTGTGTACATCTTC
AATGGGAGGCACGGGGGGCTTAGTCCCCAGCCAAGTCAGCGGATAGAAGGGACCCAAGTGCTCTCAGGAA
TTCAGTGGTTTGGACGCTCCATCCATGGGGTGAAGGACCTTGAAGGGGATGGCTTGGCAGATGTGGCTGT
GGGGGCTGAGAGCCAGATGATCGTGCTGAGCTCCCGGCCCGTGGTGGATATGGTCACCCTGATGTCCTTC
TCTCCAGCTGAGATCCCAGTGCATGAAGTGGAGTGCTCCTATTCAACCAGTAACAAGATGAAAGAAGGAG
TTAATATCACAATCTGTTTCCAGATCAAGTCTCTCATCCCCCAGTTCCAAGGCCGCCTGGTTGCCAATCT
CACTTACACTCTGCAGCTGGATGGCCACCGGACCAGAAGACGGGGGTTGTTCCCAGGAGGGAGACATGAA
CTCAGAAGGAATATAGCTGTCACCACCAGCATGTCATGCACTGACTTCTCATTTCATTTCCCGGTATGTG
TTCAAGACCTCATCTCCCCCATCAATGTTTCCCTGAATTTCTCTCTTTGGGAGGAGGAAGGGACACCGAG
GGACCAAAGGGCGCAGGGCAAGGACATACCGCCCATCCTGAGACCCTCCCTGCACTCGGAAACCTGGGAG
ATCCCTTTTGAGAAGAACTGTGGGGAGGACAAGAAGTGTGAGGCAAACTTGAGAGTGTCCTTCTCTCCTG
CAAGATCCAGAGCCCTGCGTCTAACTGCTTTTGCCAGCCTCTCTGTGGAGCTGAGCCTGAGTAACTTGGA
AGAAGATGCTTACTGGGTCCAGCTGGACCTGCACTTCCCCCCGGGACTCTCCTTCCGCAAGGTGGAGATG
CTGAAGCCCCATAGCCAGATACCTGTGAGCTGCGAGGAGCTTCCTGAAGAGTCCAGGCTTCTGTCCAGGG
CATTATCTTGCAATGTGAGCTCTCCCATCTTCAAAGCAGGCCACTCGGTTGCTCTGCAGATGATGTTTAA
TACACTGGTAAACAGCTCCTGGGGGGACTCGGTTGAATTGCACGCCAATGTGACCTGTAACAATGAGGAC
TCAGACCTCCTGGAGGACAACTCAGCCACTACCATCATCCCCATCCTGTACCCCATCAACATCCTCATCC
AGGACCAAGAAGACTCCACACTCTATGTCAGTTTCACCCCCAAAGGCCCCAAGATCCACCAAGTCAAGCA
CATGTACCAGGTGAGGATCCAGCCTTCCATCCACGACCACAACATACCCACCCTGGAGGCTGTGGTTGGG
GTGCCACAGCCTCCCAGCGAGGGGCCCATCACACACCAGTGGAGCGTGCAGATGGAGCCTCCCGTGCCCT
GCCACTATGAGGATCTGGAGAGGCTCCCGGATGCAGCTGAGCCTTGTCTCCCCGGAGCCCTGTTCCGCTG
CCCTGTTGTCTTCAGGCAGGAGATCCTCGTCCAAGTGATCGGGACTCTGGAGCTGGTGGGAGAGATCGAG
GCCTCTTCCATGTTCAGCCTCTGCAGCTCCCTCTCCATCTCCTTCAACAGCAGCAAGCATTTCCACCTCT
ATGGCAGCAACGCCTCCCTGGCCCAGGTTGTCATGAAGGTTGACGTGGTGTATGAGAAGCAGATGCTCTA
CCTCTACGTGCTGAGCGGCATCGGGGGGCTGCTGCTGCTGCTGCTCATTTTCATAGTGCTGTACAAGGTT
GGTTTCTTCAAACGGAACCTGAAGGAGAAGATGGAGGCTGGCAGAGGTGTCCCGAATGGAATCCCTGCAG
AAGACTCTGAGCAGCTGGCATCTGGGCAAGAGGCTGGGGATCCCGGCTGCCTGAAGCCCCTCCATGAGAA
GGACTCTGAGAGTGGTGGTGGCAAGGACTGAGCGGCCGCCACTGTGCTGGATATCTGCAGAATTCCACCA
CACTGGACTAGTGGATCCGAGCTCGGTACCAAGCTTAAGTTTAAACCGCTGATCAGCCTCGACTGTGCCT
TCTAGTTGCCAGCCATCTGTTGTTTGCCCCTCCCCCGTGCCTTCCTTGACCCTGGAAGGTGCCACTCCCA
CTGTCCTTTCCTAATAAAATGAGGAAATTGCATCGCATTGTCTGAGTAGGTGTCATTCTATTCTGGGGGG
TGGGGTGGGGCAGGACAGCAAGGGGGAGGATTGGGAAGACAATAGCAGGCATGCTGGGGATGCGGTGGGC
TCTATGGCTTCTGAGGCGGAAAGAACCAGCTGGGGCTCTAGGGGGTATCCCC
[124 nt withheld, positions 9223-9346]
C
[91 nt withheld, positions 9348-9438]
A
[49 nt withheld, positions 9440-9488]
CCTTTGACGTTGGAGTCCACGTTCTTT
[37 nt withheld, positions 9516-9552]
ACCCTATCTCGGTCTATTCTTTTGATTTATAAGGGATTTTGCCGATTTCGGCCTATTGGTTAAAAAATGA
GCTGATTTAACAAAAATTTAACGCGAATTAATTCTGTGGAATGTGTGTCAGTTAGGGTGTGGAAAGTCCC
CAGGCTCCCCAGCAGGCAGAAGTATGCAAAGCATGCATCTCAATTAGTCAGCAACCAGGTGTGGAAAGTC
CCCAGGCTCCCCAGCAGGCAGAAGTATGCAAAGCATGCATCTCAATTAGTCAGCAACCATAGTCCCGC
Features (pLannotate 1.2.2; 20 found; start..end, strand, type, name):
    213..1238    +  CDS            HygR: aminoglycoside phosphotransferase from E. coli; aph(4)-Ia; confers resistance to hygromycin
   1248..1373    +  CDS            ble (fragment): BLE_KLEPN - Experimental evidence at protein level: Swiss-Prot protein existence level 1. Binding protein with a strong affinity to the bleomycin family of antibiotics. Binds to CL990; an antimitotic-antibiotic compound. From Klebsiella pneumoniae.
   1368..1489    +  polyA_signal   SV40 poly(A) signal: SV40 polyadenylation signal
   1562..1578    -  protein_bind   lac operator: The lac repressor binds to the lac operator to inhibit transcription in E. coli. This inhibition can be relieved by adding lactose or isopropyl-β-D-thiogalactopyranoside (IPTG). lac repressor encoded by lacI
   1586..1616    -  promoter       lac promoter: promoter for the E. coli lac operon
   1631..1652    -  protein_bind   CAP binding site: CAP binding activates transcription in the presence of cAMP. E. coli catabolite activator protein
   1665..1757    -  CDS            lacI (fragment): lac repressor; lacI; The lac repressor binds to the lac operator to inhibit transcription in E. coli. This inhibition can be relieved by adding lactose or isopropyl-β-D-thiogalactopyranoside (IPTG).
   1940..2528    -  rep_origin     ori: high-copy-number ColE1/pMB1/pBR322/pUC origin of replication
   2699..3559    -  CDS            AmpR: β-lactamase; bla; confers resistance to ampicillin, carbenicillin, and related antibiotics
   3560..3664    -  promoter       AmpR promoter: bla
   3723..3775    -  misc_feature   bom (fragment): basis of mobility region from pBR322
   3930..4309    +  enhancer       CMV enhancer: human cytomegalovirus immediate early enhancer
   4310..4513    +  promoter       CMV promoter: human cytomegalovirus (CMV) immediate early promoter
   4509..4542    +  LTR            5' LTR (truncated) (fragment): truncated 5' long terminal repeat (LTR) from HIV-1
   4558..4576    +  promoter       T7 promoter: promoter for bacteriophage T7 RNA polymerase
   5945..6661    +  CDS            mEGFP: mEGFP is a basic (constitutively fluorescent) green fluorescent protein published in 2002, derived from Aequorea victoria. It has moderate acid sensitivity.
   8953..9177    +  polyA_signal   bGH poly(A) signal: bovine growth hormone polyadenylation signal
   9181..9202    +  promoter       SV40 promoter (fragment): SV40 enhancer and early promoter
   9223..9651    +  rep_origin     f1 ori (sequence partly withheld): f1 bacteriophage origin of replication; arrow indicates direction of (+) strand synthesis
   9665..164     +  promoter       SV40 promoter (across the origin): SV40 enhancer and early promoter
