[The description below was written by a language model from this plasmid's Addgene catalogue record and pLannotate feature annotations shown in this document.]
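Description:
aL-EGFP is a mammalian expression plasmid built on the pcDNA3.1/hygro(-) backbone. It encodes the full-length human integrin alpha L subunit (ITGAL, also known as CD11a, the alpha chain of LFA-1) with a green fluorescent protein inserted internally in the beta-propeller domain rather than at either terminus. The roughly 4.3 kb insert was cloned between XbaI and NotI sites and lies downstream of the CMV immediate-early enhancer and promoter, with a T7 promoter just upstream of the coding region and a bovine growth hormone polyadenylation signal behind it. The feature table does not annotate the integrin sequence itself, but it places an mEGFP-like open reading frame about 1.4 kb into the region between the T7 promoter and the bGH poly(A). This position is consistent with a fluorophore embedded within the alpha L coding sequence. The catalogue tag field reads "tension sensor module", which does not match the stated purpose or the annotated features, where only the GFP is detected.

In E. coli the plasmid is propagated through a high-copy ColE1/pUC-type origin and selected with ampicillin via the beta-lactamase gene. An f1 origin is also present. For mammalian cells, an SV40 early promoter drives a hygromycin phosphotransferase gene ending in an SV40 poly(A) signal, which allows selection of stable transfectants. Short hits to ble, lacI, bom and an HIV-1 LTR are small fragments, probably backbone remnants or annotation artefacts. The associated publication concerns LFA-1 orientation relative to actin flow during leukocyte migration, so the construct is suited to fluorescence imaging of the integrin in living cells.
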