Addgene plasmid #103879: aL-EGFP
Purpose: full-length human aL with EGFP at betapropeller
Depositing lab: Timothy Springer. Publication: Direction of actin flow dictates integrin LFA-1 orientation during leukocyte migration. Nordenfelt P, Moore TI, Mehta SB, Kalappurakkal JM, Swaminathan V, Koga N, Lambert TJ, Baker D, Waters JC, Oldenbourg R, Tani T, Mayor S, Waterman CM, Springer TA. Nat Commun. 2017 Dec 11;8(1):2047. doi: 10.1038/s41467-017-01848-y. PubMed 29229906.
Backbone
  Vector backbone: pcDNA3.1/hygro(-)
  Backbone size w/o insert (bp): 5400
  Selectable markers: Hygromycin
Growth in bacteria
  Bacterial resistance: Ampicillin, 100 μg/mL
  Growth temperature: 37°C
  Growth strain: DH5alpha
  Copy number: Unknown
Gene/Insert
  Gene/Insert name: full-length human aL with EGFP in betapropeller (alt names: aL-EGFP; aL-eGFP_FL; integrin subunit alpha L)
  Species: H. sapiens (human)
  Insert size (bp): 4300
  Entrez Gene: ITGAL (a.k.a. CD11A, LFA-1, LFA1A)
  Tag / fusion protein: tension sensor module
  Cloning method: Restriction Enzyme; 5′ cloning site XbaI (unknown if destroyed); 3′ cloning site NotI (unknown if destroyed)
  Sequencing primers: 5′ T7; 3′ T7
Terms and licenses: Academic/Nonprofit Terms; Industry Terms: Not Available to Industry
How to cite: aL-EGFP was a gift from Timothy Springer (Addgene plasmid # 103879 ; http://n2t.net/addgene:103879 ; RRID:Addgene_103879)
